>Addgene plasmid #111682 | MAC_N_AURKB | addgene full sequence | sequence record 222499 | Addgene NGS Result
GCGAGCAAAATTTAAGCTACAACAAGGCAAGGCTTGACCGACAATTGCATGAAGAATCTGCTTAGGGTTA
GGCGTTTTGCGCTGCTTCGCGATGTACGGGCCAGATATACGCGTTGACATTGATTATTGACTAGTTATTA
ATAGTAATCAATTACGGGGTCATTAGTTCATAGCCCATATATGGAGTTCCGCGTTACATAACTTACGGTA
AATGGCCCGCCTGGCTGACCGCCCAACGACCCCCGCCCATTGACGTCAATAATGACGTATGTTCCCATAG
TAACGCCAATAGGGACTTTCCATTGACGTCAATGGGTGGAGTATTTACGGTAAACTGCCCACTTGGCAGT
ACATCAAGTGTATCATATGCCAAGTACGCCCCCTATTGACGTCAATGACGGTAAATGGCCCGCCTGGCAT
TATGCCCAGTACATGACCTTATGGGACTTTCCTACTTGGCAGTACATCTACGTATTAGTCATCGCTATTA
CCATGGTGATGCGGTTTTGGCAGTACATCAATGGGCGTGGATAGCGGTTTGACTCACGGGGATTTCCAAG
TCTCCACCCCATTGACGTCAATGGGAGTTTGTTTTGGCACCAAAATCAACGGGACTTTCCAAAATGTCGT
AACAACTCCGCCCCATTGACGCAAATGGGCGGTAGGCGTGTACGGTGGGAGGTCTATATAAGCAGAGCTC
TCCCTATCAGTGATAGAGATCTCCCTATCAGTGATAGAGATCGTCGACGAGCTCGTTTAGTGAACCGTCA
GATCGCCTGGAGACGCCATCCACGCTGTTTTGACCTCCATAGAAGACACCGGGACCGATCCAGCCTCCGG
ACTCTAGCGTTTAAACTTAAGCTTGGTACCGAGCTCGGATCCACTAGTCCAGTGTGGTGGAATTCTGCAG
ATATCCAGCACAGTGGCGGCCGCTCGAGACCATGAAGGACAACACCGTGCCCCTGAAGCTGATCGCCCTG
CTGGCCAACGGCGAGTTCCACTCTGGCGAGCAGCTGGGCGAGACACTGGGCATGAGCAGAGCCGCCATCA
ACAAGCACATCCAGACCCTGCGGGACTGGGGCGTGGACGTGTTCACAGTGCCCGGCAAGGGCTACAGCCT
GCCCGAGCCCATCCAGCTGCTGAACGCCAAGCAGATCCTGGGCCAGCTGGATGGCGGATCTGTGGCCGTG
CTGCCCGTGATCGACAGCACCAACCAGTATCTGCTCGACCGGATCGGCGAGCTGAAGTCCGGCGACGCCT
GTATCGCCGAGTACCAGCAGGCCGGCAGAGGCGGCAGGGGCAGAAAGTGGTTCAGCCCCTTCGGCGCCAA
CCTGTACCTGAGCATGTTCTGGAGACTGGAACAGGGCCCAGCCGCCGCTATTGGCCTGAGCCTGGTCATC
GGCATCGTGATGGCCGAGGTGCTGCGGAAGCTGGGCGCCGACAAAGTGCGCGTGAAGTGGCCCAACGACC
TGTATCTGCAGGACCGGAAGCTGGCCGGCATCCTGGTGGAACTGACCGGCAAAACAGGCGACGCCGCCCA
GATCGTGATCGGCGCTGGCATCAACATGGCCATGCGGCGGGTGGAAGAGAGCGTGGTCAACCAGGGCTGG
ATCACCCTGCAGGAAGCCGGCATCAACCTGGACCGGAACACCCTGGCCGCCATGCTGATCAGAGAGCTGA
GAGCCGCCCTGGAACTGTTCGAGCAGGAAGGCCTGGCCCCCTACCTGAGCAGATGGGAGAAGCTGGACAA
CTTCATCAACCGGCCCGTGAAACTGATCATCGGCGACAAAGAGATCTTCGGCATCAGCCGGGGCATCGAC
AAGCAGGGGGCCCTGCTCCTGGAACAGGACGGCATCATCAAGCCCTGGATGGGCGGCGAGATCAGCCTGC
GGAGCGCCGAGAAGTACCCATACGATGTTCCTGACTATGCCGGTACCGAGCTCGGATCCACCATGGCTAG
CTGGAGCCACCCGCAGTTCGAGAAAGGTGGAGGTTCCGGAGGTGGATCGGGAGGTGGATCGTGGAGCCAC
CCGCAGTTCGAAAAAGCGGCCGATATCACAAGTTTGTACAAAAAAGTTGGCATGGCTCAGAAGGAGAACT
CCTACCCCTGGCCCTACGGCCGACAGACGGCTCCATCTGGCCTGAGCACCCTGCCCCAGCGAGTCCTCCG
GAAAGAGCCTGTCACCCCATCTGCACTTGTCCTCATGAGCCGCTCCAATGTCCAGCCCACAGCTGCCCCT
GGCCAGAAGGTGATGGAGAATAGCAGTGGGACACCCGACATCTTAACGCGGCACTTCACAATTGATGACT
TTGAGATTGGGCGTCCTCTGGGCAAAGGCAAGTTTGGAAACGTGTACTTGGCTCGGGAGAAGAAAAGCCA
TTTCATCGTGGCGCTCAAGGTCCTCTTCAAGTCCCAGATAGAGAAGGAGGGCGTGGAGCATCAGCTGCGC
AGAGAGATCGAAATCCAGGCCCACCTGCACCATCCCAACATCCTGCGTCTCTACAACTATTTTTATGACC
GGAGGAGGATCTACTTGATTCTAGAGTATGCCCCCCGCGGGGAGCTCTACAAGGAGCTGCAGAAGAGCTG
CACATTTGACGAGCAGCGAACAGCCACGATCATGGAGGAGTTGGCAGATGCTCTAATGTACTGCCATGGG
AAGAAGGTGATTCACAGAGACATAAAGCCAGAAAATCTGCTCTTAGGGCTCAAGGGAGAGCTGAAGATTG
CTGACTTCGGCTGGTCTGTGCATGCGCCCTCCCTGAGGAGGAAGACAATGTGTGGCACCCTGGACTACCT
GCCCCCAGAGATGATTGAGGGGCGCATGCACAATGAGAAGGTGGATCTGTGGTGCATTGGAGTGCTTTGC
TATGAGCTGCTGGTGGGGAACCCACCCTTTGAGAGTGCATCACACAACGAGACCTATCGCCGCATCGTCA
AGGTGGACCTAAAGTTCCCCGCTTCCGTGCCCATGGGAGCCCAGGACCTCATCTCCAAACTGCTCAGGCA
TAACCCCTCGGAACGGCTGCCCCTGGCCCAGGTCTCAGCCCACCCTTGGGTCCGGGCCAACTCTCGGAGG
GTGCTGCCTCCCTCTGCCCTTCAATCTGTCGCCTGCCCAACTTTCTTGTACAAAGTGGTGACGTAAGCTA
GGGGCCCGTTTAAACCCGCTGATCAGCCTCGACTGTGCCTTCTAGTTGCCAGCCATCTGTTGTTTGCCCC
TCCCCCGTGCCTTCCTTGACCCTGGAAGGTGCCACTCCCACTGTCCTTTCCTAATAAAATGAGGAAATTG
CATCGCATTGTCTGAGTAGGTGTCATTCTATTCTGGGGGGTGGGGTGGGGCAGGACAGCAAGGGGGAGGA
TTGGGAAGACAATAGCAGGCATGCTGGGGATGCGGTGGGCTCTATGGCTTCTGAGGCGGAAAGAACCAGC
TGGGGCTCTAGGGGGTATCCCC
[124 nt withheld, positions 3453-3576]
C
[91 nt withheld, positions 3578-3668]
AGGGTGATGGTTCACGTACCTAGAAGTTCCTATTCCGAAGTTCCTATTCTCTAGAAAGTATAGGAACTTC
CTTGGCCAAAAAGCCTGAACTCACCGCGACGTCTGTCGAGAAGTTTCTGATCGAAAAGTTCGACAGCGTC
TCCGACCTGATGCAGCTCTCGGAGGGCGAAGAATCTCGTGCTTTCAGCTTCGATGTAGGAGGGCGTGGAT
ATGTCCTGCGGGTAAATAGCTGCGCCGATGGTTTCTACAAAGATCGTTATGTTTATCGGCACTTTGCATC
GGCCGCGCTCCCGATTCCGGAAGTGCTTGACATTGGGGAATTCAGCGAGAGCCTGACCTATTGCATCTCC
CGCCGTGCACAGGGTGTCACGTTGCAAGACCTGCCTGAAACCGAACTGCCCGCTGTTCTGCAGCCGGTCG
CGGAGGCCATGGATGCGATCGCTGCGGCCGATCTTAGCCAGACGAGCGGGTTCGGCCCATTCGGACCGCA
AGGAATCGGTCAATACACTACATGGCGTGATTTCATATGCGCGATTGCTGATCCCCATGTGTATCACTGG
CAAACTGTGATGGACGACACCGTCAGTGCGTCCGTCGCGCAGGCTCTCGATGAGCTGATGCTTTGGGCCG
AGGACTGCCCCGAAGTCCGGCACCTCGTGCACGCGGATTTCGGCTCCAACAATGTCCTGACGGACAATGG
CCGCATAACAGCGGTCATTGACTGGAGCGAGGCGATGTTCGGGGATTCCCAATACGAGGTCGCCAACATC
TTCTTCTGGAGGCCGTGGTTGGCTTGTATGGAGCAGCAGACGCGCTACTTCGAGCGGAGGCATCCGGAGC
TTGCAGGATCGCCGCGGCTCCGGGCGTATATGCTCCGCATTGGTCTTGACCAACTCTATCAGAGCTTGGT
TGACGGCAATTTCGATGATGCAGCTTGGGCGCAGGGTCGATGCGACGCAATCGTCCGATCCGGAGCCGGG
ACTGTCGGGCGTACACAAATCGCCCGCAGAAGCGCGGCCGTCTGGACCGATGGCTGTGTAGAAGTACTCG
CCGATAGTGGAAACCGACGCCCCAGCACTCGTCCGAGGGCAAAGGAATAGCACGTACTACGAGATTTCGA
TTCCACCGCCGCCTTCTATGAAAGGTTGGGCTTCGGAATCGTTTTCCGGGACGCCGGCTGGATGATCCTC
CAGCGCGGGGATCTCATGCTGGAGTTCTTCGCCCACCCCAACTTGTTTATTGCAGCTTATAATGGTTACA
AATAAAGCAATAGCATCACAAATTTCACAAATAAAGCATTTTTTTCACTGCATTCTAGTTGTGGTTTGTC
CAAACTCATCAATGTATCTTATCATGTCTGTATACCGTCGACCTCTAGCTAGAGCTTGGCGTAATCATGG
TCATAGCTGTTTCCTGTGTGAAATTGTTATCCGCTCACAATTCCACACAACATACGAGCCGGAAGCATAA
AGTGTAAAGCCTGGGGTGCCTAATGAGTGAGCTAACTCACATTAATTGCGTTGCGCTCACTGCCCGCTTT
CCAGTCGGGAAACCTGTCGTGCCAGCTGCATTAATGAATCGGCCAACGCGCGGGGAGAGGCGGTTTGCGT
ATTGGGCGCTCTTCCGCTTCCTCGCTCACTGACTCGCTGCGCTCGGTCGTTCGGCTGCGGCGAGCGGTAT
CAGCTCACTCAAAGGCGGTAATACGGTTATCCACAGAATCAGGGGATAACGCAGGAAAGAACATGTGAGC
AAAAGGCCAGCAAAAGGCCAGGAACCGTAAAAAGGCCGCGTTGCTGGCGTTTTTCCATAGGCTCCGCCCC
CCTGACGAGCATCACAAAAATCGACGCTCAAGTCAGAGGTGGCGAAACCCGACAGGACTATAAAGATACC
AGGCGTTTCCCCCTGGAAGCTCCCTCGTGCGCTCTCCTGTTCCGACCCTGCCGCTTACCGGATACCTGTC
CGCCTTTCTCCCTTCGGGAAGCGTGGCGCTTTCTCATAGCTCACGCTGTAGGTATCTCAGTTCGGTGTAG
GTCGTTCGCTCCAAGCTGGGCTGTGTGCACGAACCCCCCGTTCAGCCCGACCGCTGCGCCTTATCCGGTA
ACTATCGTCTTGAGTCCAACCCGGTAAGACACGACTTATCGCCACTGGCAGCAGCCACTGGTAACAGGAT
TAGCAGAGCGAGGTATGTAGGCGGTGCTACAGAGTTCTTGAAGTGGTGGCCTAACTACGGCTACACTAGA
AGAACAGTATTTGGTATCTGCGCTCTGCTGAAGCCAGTTACCTTCGGAAAAAGAGTTGGTAGCTCTTGAT
CCGGCAAACAAACCACCGCTGGTAGCGGTGGTTTTTTTGTTTGCAAGCAGCAGATTACGCGCAGAAAAAA
AGGATCTCAAGAAGATCCTTTGATCTTTTCTACGGGGTCTGACGCTCAGTGGAACGAAAACTCACGTTAA
GGGATTTTGGTCATGAGATTATCAAAAAGGATCTTCACCTAGATCCTTTTAAATTAAAAATGAAGTTTTA
AATCAATCTAAAGTATATATGAGTAAACTTGGTCTGACAGTTACCAATGCTTAATCAGTGAGGCACCTAT
CTCAGCGATCTGTCTATTTCGTTCATCCATAGTTGCCTGACTCCCCGTCGTGTAGATAACTACGATACGG
GAGGGCTTACCATCTGGCCCCAGTGCTGCAATGATACCGCGAGACCCACGCTCACCGGCTCCAGATTTAT
CAGCAATAAACCAGCCAGCCGGAAGGGCCGAGCGCAGAAGTGGTCCTGCAACTTTATCCGCCTCCATCCA
GTCTATTAATTGTTGCCGGGAAGCTAGAGTAAGTAGTTCGCCAGTTAATAGTTTGCGCAACGTTGTTGCC
ATTGCTACAGGCATCGTGGTGTCACGCTCGTCGTTTGGTATGGCTTCATTCAGCTCCGGTTCCCAACGAT
CAAGGCGAGTTACATGATCCCCCATGTTGTGCAAAAAAGCGGTTAGCTCCTTCGGTCCTCCGATCGTTGT
CAGAAGTAAGTTGGCCGCAGTGTTATCACTCATGGTTATGGCAGCACTGCATAATTCTCTTACTGTCATG
CCATCCGTAAGATGCTTTTCTGTGACTGGTGAGTACTCAACCAAGTCATTCTGAGAATAGTGTATGCGGC
GACCGAGTTGCTCTTGCCCGGCGTCAATACGGGATAATACCGCGCCACATAGCAGAACTTTAAAAGTGCT
CATCATTGGAAAACGTTCTTCGGGGCGAAAACTCTCAAGGATCTTACCGCTGTTGAGATCCAGTTCGATG
TAACCCACTCGTGCACCCAACTGATCTTCAGCATCTTTTACTTTCACCAGCGTTTCTGGGTGAGCAAAAA
CAGGAAGGCAAAATGCCGCAAAAAAGGGAATAAGGGCGACACGGAAATGTTGAATACTCATACTCTTCCT
TTTTCAATATTATTGAAGCATTTATCAGGGTTATTGTCTCATGAGCGGATACATATTTGAATGTATTTAG
AAAAATAAACAAATAGGGGTTCCGCGCACATTTCCCCGAAAAGTGCCACCTGACGTCGACGGATCGGGAG
ATCTCCCGATCCCCTATGGTGCACTCTCAGTACAATCTGCTCTGATGCCGCATAGTTAAGCCAGTATCTG
CTCCCTGCTTGTGTGTTGGAGGTCGCTGAGTAGTGC
Features (pLannotate 1.2.2; 27 found; start..end, strand, type, name):
    116..495     +  enhancer       CMV enhancer: human cytomegalovirus immediate early enhancer
    496..699     +  promoter       CMV promoter: human cytomegalovirus (CMV) immediate early promoter
    701..720     +  promoter       PLtetO-1 promoter (fragment): modified phage lambda PL promoter with tet operator sites (Lutz and Bujard, 1997)
    722..741     +  promoter       PLtetO-1 promoter (fragment): modified phage lambda PL promoter with tet operator sites (Lutz and Bujard, 1997)
    749..782     +  promoter       TRE3GV promoter (fragment): 3rd-generation Tet-responsive promoter that can be activated by binding of Tet-On® 3G, optimized for retroviral and lentiviral vectors
    942..1904    +  CDS            birA: BIRA_ECOLI - Also known as bioR, dhbB. Experimental evidence at protein level: Swiss-Prot protein existence level 1. Acts both as a biotin--[acetyl-CoA-carboxylase] ligase and a biotin-operon repressor. In the presence of ATP, BirA activates biotin to form the BirA-biotinyl-5'-adenylate (BirA-bio-5'-AMP or holoBirA) complex. HoloBirA can either transfer the biotinyl moiety to the biotin carboxyl carrier protein (BCCP) subunit of acetyl-CoA carboxylase, or bind to the biotin operator site and inhibit transcription of the operon. From Escherichia coli (strain K12).
   1905..1930    +  CDS            3xHA (fragment): three tandem HA epitope tags
   1962..1981    +  CDS            Strep-Tag II (fragment): peptide that binds Strep-Tactin®, an engineered form of streptavidin
   2022..2044    +  CDS            Strep-Tag II (fragment): peptide that binds Strep-Tactin®, an engineered form of streptavidin
   2059..2076    +  protein_bind   attB1 (fragment): mutant version of attB; core recombination site for the Gateway® BP reaction BP Clonase™
   2082..3113    +  CDS            AURKB: AURKB_HUMAN - Also known as AIK2, AIM1, AIRK2, ARK2, STK1, STK12, STK5. Experimental evidence at protein level: Swiss-Prot protein existence level 1. Serine/threonine-protein kinase component of the chromosomal passenger complex (CPC), a complex that acts as a key regulator of mitosis. The CPC complex has essential functions at the centromere in ensuring correct chromosome alignment and segregation and is required for chromatin-induced microtubule stabilization and spindle assembly. Involved in the bipolar attachment of spindle microtubules to kinetochores and is a key regulator for the onset
   3116..3139    -  protein_bind   attB2: mutant version of attB; recombination site for the Gateway® BP reaction BP Clonase™
   3183..3407    +  polyA_signal   bGH poly(A) signal: bovine growth hormone polyadenylation signal
   3411..3432    +  promoter       SV40 promoter (fragment): SV40 enhancer and early promoter
   3453..3686    +  rep_origin     f1 ori (fragment) (sequence partly withheld): f1 bacteriophage origin of replication; arrow indicates direction of (+) strand synthesis
   3691..3738    +  protein_bind   FRT: FLP-mediated recombination occurs in the 8-bp core sequence TCTAGAAA (Turan and Bode, 2011). FLP recombinase from the Saccharomyces cerevisiae 2μ plasmid
   3746..4768    +  CDS            HygR: aminoglycoside phosphotransferase from E. coli; aph(4)-Ia; confers resistance to hygromycin
   4778..4903    +  CDS            ble (fragment): BLE_KLEPN - Experimental evidence at protein level: Swiss-Prot protein existence level 1. Binding protein with a strong affinity to the bleomycin family of antibiotics. Binds to CL990; an antimitotic-antibiotic compound. From Klebsiella pneumoniae.
   4898..5019    +  polyA_signal   SV40 poly(A) signal: SV40 polyadenylation signal
   5092..5108    -  protein_bind   lac operator: The lac repressor binds to the lac operator to inhibit transcription in E. coli. This inhibition can be relieved by adding lactose or isopropyl-β-D-thiogalactopyranoside (IPTG). lac repressor encoded by lacI
   5116..5146    -  promoter       lac promoter: promoter for the E. coli lac operon
   5161..5182    -  protein_bind   CAP binding site: CAP binding activates transcription in the presence of cAMP. E. coli catabolite activator protein
   5195..5287    -  CDS            lacI (fragment): lac repressor; lacI; The lac repressor binds to the lac operator to inhibit transcription in E. coli. This inhibition can be relieved by adding lactose or isopropyl-β-D-thiogalactopyranoside (IPTG).
   5470..6058    -  rep_origin     ori: high-copy-number ColE1/pMB1/pBR322/pUC origin of replication
   6229..7089    -  CDS            AmpR: β-lactamase; bla; confers resistance to ampicillin, carbenicillin, and related antibiotics
   7090..7194    -  promoter       AmpR promoter: bla
   7253..7305    -  misc_feature   bom (fragment): basis of mobility region from pBR322
