[The description below was written by a language model from this plasmid's Addgene catalogue record and pLannotate feature annotations shown in this document.]
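Description:
MAC_N_AURKB is a mammalian expression plasmid built on the MAC-tag-N backbone, carrying the human AURKB open reading frame (Aurora kinase B, the serine/threonine kinase of the chromosomal passenger complex that regulates mitosis). The ORF came from a human ORFeome collection and was introduced by Gateway cloning, leaving it flanked by attB1 and attB2 sites. In bacteria the plasmid is maintained at high copy through a ColE1/pUC-type origin and selected with ampicillin via the β-lactamase gene. A partial f1 origin and remnants of lac regulatory sequence are also annotated in the backbone.

Expression is driven by the CMV immediate early enhancer and promoter, followed directly by short tet operator-like fragments. This suggests a tetracycline-regulatable CMV arrangement that would be repressed in cells producing Tet repressor, although the record does not state inducibility. Upstream of AURKB and on the same strand lie an E. coli BirA-derived biotin ligase coding sequence, an HA epitope fragment and two Strep-Tag II fragments. Together these form the MAC-tag, placed at the N-terminus of the kinase, and a bGH polyadenylation signal terminates the transcript. The Strep tags allow affinity purification of stable complexes, the biotin ligase supports proximity-dependent biotinylation (BioID) of nearby proteins, and the HA epitope allows detection.

Downstream, an FRT site directly precedes a hygromycin resistance gene with no complete promoter of its own, followed by an SV40 poly(A) signal. This layout is typical of FLP-mediated integration into a genomic FRT landing site, which activates hygromycin selection for isogenic stable lines. The construct is intended for MAC-tagged AURKB expression to map its protein interactions and subcellular localization by mass spectrometry.
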