Addgene plasmid #111682: MAC_N_AURKB
Purpose: MAC-tagged gene expression
Depositing lab: Markku Varjosalo. Depositing organization: University of Helsinki, Institute of Biotechnology. Publication: An AP-MS- and BioID-compatible MAC-tag enables comprehensive mapping of protein interactions and subcellular localizations. Liu X, Salokas K, Tamene F, Jiu Y, Weldatsadik RG, Ohman T, Varjosalo M. Nat Commun. 2018 Mar 22;9(1):1188. doi: 10.1038/s41467-018-03523-2. PubMed 29568061.
Backbone
  Vector backbone: MAC-tag-N
  Backbone manufacturer: Markku Varjosalo, Addgene plasmid #108078
  Vector type: Mammalian Expression
Growth in bacteria
  Bacterial resistance: Ampicillin, 100 μg/mL
  Growth temperature: 37°C
  Growth strain: DH5alpha
  Copy number: High Copy
Gene/Insert
  Gene/Insert name: AURKB (alt name: AURKB)
  Species: H. sapiens (human)
  Entrez Gene: AURKB (a.k.a. AIK2, AIM-1, AIM1, ARK-2, ARK2, AurB, IPL1, PPP1R48, STK-1, STK12, STK5, aurkb-sv1, aurkb-sv2)
  Cloning method: Gateway Cloning
Terms and licenses: Academic/Nonprofit Terms; Industry Terms: Not Available to Industry
Depositor comments: CCSB-DFCI hORFeome collection(31043_G04)
How to cite: MAC_N_AURKB was a gift from Markku Varjosalo (Addgene plasmid # 111682 ; http://n2t.net/addgene:111682 ; RRID:Addgene_111682)
